>Addgene plasmid #77795 | MARK1 gRNA (BRDN0001146169) | addgene full sequence | sequence record 188430 | Addgene Assembled Sequence
CCCGGGTGCAAAGATGGATAAAGTTTTAAACAGAGAGGAATCTTTGCAGCTAATGGACCTTCTAGGTCTT
GAAAGGAGTGGGAATTGGCTCCGGTGCCCGTCAGTGGGCAGAGCGCACATCGCCCACAGTCCCCGAGAAG
TTGGGGGGAGGGGTCGGCAATTGATCCGGTGCCTAGAGAAGGTGGCGCGGGGTAAACTGGGAAAGTGATG
TCGTGTACTGGCTCCGCCTTTTTCCCGAGGGTGGGGGAGAACCGTATATAAGTGCAGTAGTCGCCGTGAA
CGTTCTTTTTCGCAACGGGTTTGCCGCCAGAACACAGGTAAGTGCCGTGTGTGGTTCCCGCGGGCCTGGC
CTCTTTACGGGTTATGGCCCTTGCGTGCCTTGAATTACTTCCACCTGGCTGCAGTACGTGATTCTTGATC
CCGAGCTTCGGGTTGGAAGTGGGTGGGAGAGTTCGAGGCCTTGCGCTTAAGGAGCCCCTTCGCCTCGTGC
TTGAGTTGAGGCCTGGCCTGGGCGCTGGGGCCGCCGCGTGCGAATCTGGTGGCACCTTCGCGCCTGTCTC
GCTGCTTTCGATAAGTCTCTAGCCATTTAAAATTTTTGATGACCTGCTGCGACGCTTTTTTTCTGGCAAG
ATAGTCTTGTAAATGCGGGCCAAGATCTGCACACTGGTATTTCGGTTTTTGGGGCCGCGGGCGGCGACGG
GGCCCGTGCGTCCCAGCGCACATGTTCGGCGAGGCGGGGCCTGCGAGCGCGGCCACCGAGAATCGGACGG
GGGTAGTCTCAAGCTGGCCGGCCTGCTCTGGTGCCTGGCCTCGCGCCGCCGTGTATCGCCCCGCCCTGGG
CGGCAAGGCTGGCCCGGTCGGCACCAGTTGCGTGAGCGGAAAGATGGCCGCTTCCCGGCCCTGCTGCAGG
GAGCTCAAAATGGAGGACGCGGCGCTCGGGAGAGCGGGCGGGTGAGTCACCCACACAAAGGAAAAGGGCC
TTTCCGTCCTCAGCCGTCGCTTCATGTGACTCCACGGAGTACCGGGCGCCGTCCAGGCACCTCGATTAGT
TCTCGAGCTTTTGGAGTACGTCGTCTTTAGGTTGGGGGGAGGGGTTTTATGCGATGGAGTTTCCCCACAC
TGAGTGGGTGGAGACTGAAGTTAGGCCAGCTTGGCACTTGATGTAATTCTCCTTGGAATTTGCCCTTTTT
GAGTTTGGATCTTGGTTCATTCTCAAGCCTCAGACAGTGGTTCAAAGTTTTTTTCTTCCATTTCAGGTGT
CGTGACGTACGGCCACCATGACCGAGTACAAGCCCACGGTGCGCCTCGCCACCCGCGACGACGTCCCCAG
GGCCGTACGCACCCTCGCCGCCGCGTTCGCCGACTACCCCGCCACGCGCCACACCGTCGATCCGGACCGC
CACATCGAGCGGGTCACCGAGCTGCAAGAACTCTTCCTCACGCGCGTCGGGCTCGACATCGGCAAGGTGT
GGGTCGCGGACGACGGCGCCGCCGTGGCGGTCTGGACCACGCCGGAGAGCGTCGAAGCGGGGGCGGTGTT
CGCCGAGATCGGCCCGCGCATGGCCGAGTTGAGCGGTTCCCGGCTGGCCGCGCAGCAACAGATGGAAGGC
CTCCTGGCGCCGCACCGGCCCAAGGAGCCCGCGTGGTTCCTGGCCACCGTCGGAGTCTCGCCCGACCACC
AGGGCAAGGGTCTGGGCAGCGCCGTCGTGCTCCCCGGAGTGGAGGCGGCCGAGCGCGCCGGGGTGCCCGC
CTTCCTGGAGACCTCCGCGCCCCGCAACCTCCCCTTCTACGAGCGGCTCGGCTTCACCGTCACCGCCGAC
GTCGAGGTGCCCGAAGGACCGCGCACCTGGTGCATGACCCGCAAGCCCGGTGCCTGAACGCGTTAAGTCG
ACAATCAACCTCTGGATTACAAAATTTGTGAAAGATTGACTGGTATTCTTAACTATGTTGCTCCTTTTAC
GCTATGTGGATACGCTGCTTTAATGCCTTTGTATCATGCTATTGCTTCCCGTATGGCTTTCATTTTCTCC
TCCTTGTATAAATCCTGGTTGCTGTCTCTTTATGAGGAGTTGTGGCCCGTTGTCAGGCAACGTGGCGTGG
TGTGCACTGTGTTTGCTGACGCAACCCCCACTGGTTGGGGCATTGCCACCACCTGTCAGCTCCTTTCCGG
GACTTTCGCTTTCCCCCTCCCTATTGCCACGGCGGAACTCATCGCCGCCTGCCTTGCCCGCTGCTGGACA
GGGGCTCGGCTGTTGGGCACTGACAATTCCGTGGTGTTGTCGGGGAAATCATCGTCCTTTCCTTGGCTGC
TCGCCTGTGTTGCCACCTGGATTCTGCGCGGGACGTCCTTCTGCTACGTCCCTTCGGCCCTCAATCCAGC
GGACCTTCCTTCCCGCGGCCTGCTGCCGGCTCTGCGGCCTCTTCCGCGTCTTCGCCTTCGCCCTCAGACG
AGTCGGATCTCCCTTTGGGCCGCCTCCCCGCGTCGACTTTAAGACCAATGACTTACAAGGCAGCTGTAGA
TCTTAGCCACTTTTTAAAAGAAAAGGGGGGACTGGAAGGGCTAATTCACTCCCAACGAAGACAAGATCTG
CTTTTTGCTTGTACTGGGTCTCTCTGGTTAGACCAGATCTGAGCCTGGGAGCTCTCTGGCTAACTAGGGA
ACCCACTGCTTAAGCCTCAATAAAGCTTGCCTTGAGTGCTTCAAGTAGTGTGTGCCCGTCTGTTGTGTGA
CTCTGGTAACTAGAGATCCCTCAGACCCTTTTAGTCAGTGTGGAAAATCTCTAGCAGTACGTATAGTAGT
TCATGTCATCTTATTATTCAGTATTTATAACTTGCAAAGAAATGAATATCAGAGAGTGAGAGGAACTTGT
TTATTGCAGCTTATAATGGTTACAAATAAAGCAATAGCATCACAAATTTCACAAATAAAGCATTTTTTTC
ACTGCATTCTAGTTGTGGTTTGTCCAAACTCATCAATGTATCTTATCATGTCTGGCTCTAGCTATCCCGC
CCCTAACTCCGCCCATCCCGCCCCTAACTCCGCCCAGTTCCGCCCATTCTCCGCCCCATGGCTGACTAAT
TTTTTTTATTTATGCAGAGGCCGAGGCCGCCTCGGCCTCTGAGCTATTCCAGAAGTAGTGAGGAGGCTTT
TTTGGAGGCCTAGGGACGTACCCAATTCGCCCTATAGTGAGTCGTATTACGCGCGCTCACTGGCCGTCGT
TTTACAACGTCGTGACTGGGAAAACCCTGGCGTTACCCAACTTAATCGCCTTGCAGCACATCCCCCTTTC
GCCAGCTGGCGTAATAGCGAAGAGGCCCGCACCGATCGCCCTTCCCAACAGTTGCGCAGCCTGAATGGCG
AATGGG
[124 nt withheld, positions 3367-3490]
C
[91 nt withheld, positions 3492-3582]
A
[49 nt withheld, positions 3584-3632]
CCTTTGACGTTGGAGTCCACGTTCTTT
[37 nt withheld, positions 3660-3696]
ACCCTATCTCGGTCTATTCTTTTGATTTATAAGGGATTTTGCCGATTTCGGCCTATTGGTTAAAAAATGA
GCTGATTTAACAAAAATTTAACGCGAATTTTAACAAAATATTAACGCTTACAATTTAGGTGGCACTTTTC
GGGGAAATGTGCGCGGAACCCCTATTTGTTTATTTTTCTAAATACATTCAAATATGTATCCGCTCATGAG
ACAATAACCCTGATAAATGCTTCAATAATATTGAAAAAGGAAGAGTATGAGTATTCAACATTTCCGTGTC
GCCCTTATTCCCTTTTTTGCGGCATTTTGCCTTCCTGTTTTTGCTCACCCAGAAACGCTGGTGAAAGTAA
AAGATGCTGAAGATCAGTTGGGTGCACGAGTGGGTTACATCGAACTGGATCTCAACAGCGGTAAGATCCT
TGAGAGTTTTCGCCCCGAAGAACGTTTTCCAATGATGAGCACTTTTAAAGTTCTGCTATGTGGCGCGGTA
TTATCCCGTATTGACGCCGGGCAAGAGCAACTCGGTCGCCGCATACACTATTCTCAGAATGACTTGGTTG
AGTACTCACCAGTCACAGAAAAGCATCTTACGGATGGCATGACAGTAAGAGAATTATGCAGTGCTGCCAT
AACCATGAGTGATAACACTGCGGCCAACTTACTTCTGACAACGATCGGAGGACCGAAGGAGCTAACCGCT
TTTTTGCACAACATGGGGGATCATGTAACTCGCCTTGATCGTTGGGAACCGGAGCTGAATGAAGCCATAC
CAAACGACGAGCGTGACACCACGATGCCTGTAGCAATGGCAACAACGTTGCGCAAACTATTAACTGGCGA
ACTACTTACTCTAGCTTCCCGGCAACAATTAATAGACTGGATGGAGGCGGATAAAGTTGCAGGACCACTT
CTGCGCTCGGCCCTTCCGGCTGGCTGGTTTATTGCTGATAAATCTGGAGCCGGTGAGCGTGGGTCTCGCG
GTATCATTGCAGCACTGGGGCCAGATGGTAAGCCCTCCCGTATCGTAGTTATCTACACGACGGGGAGTCA
GGCAACTATGGATGAACGAAATAGACAGATCGCTGAGATAGGTGCCTCACTGATTAAGCATTGGTAACTG
TCAGACCAAGTTTACTCATATATACTTTAGATTGATTTAAAACTTCATTTTTAATTTAAAAGGATCTAGG
TGAAGATCCTTTTTGATAATCTCATGACCAAAATCCCTTAACGTGAGTTTTCGTTCCACTGAGCGTCAGA
CCCCGTAGAAAAGATCAAAGGATCTTCTTGAGATCCTTTTTTTCTGCGCGTAATCTGCTGCTTGCAAACA
AAAAAACCACCGCTACCAGCGGTGGTTTGTTTGCCGGATCAAGAGCTACCAACTCTTTTTCCGAAGGTAA
CTGGCTTCAGCAGAGCGCAGATACCAAATACTGTTCTTCTAGTGTAGCCGTAGTTAGGCCACCACTTCAA
GAACTCTGTAGCACCGCCTACATACCTCGCTCTGCTAATCCTGTTACCAGTGGCTGCTGCCAGTGGCGAT
AAGTCGTGTCTTACCGGGTTGGACTCAAGACGATAGTTACCGGATAAGGCGCAGCGGTCGGGCTGAACGG
GGGGTTCGTGCACACAGCCCAGCTTGGAGCGAACGACCTACACCGAACTGAGATACCTACAGCGTGAGCT
ATGAGAAAGCGCCACGCTTCCCGAAGGGAGAAAGGCGGACAGGTATCCGGTAAGCGGCAGGGTCGGAACA
GGAGAGCGCACGAGGGAGCTTCCAGGGGGAAACGCCTGGTATCTTTATAGTCCTGTCGGGTTTCGCCACC
TCTGACTTGAGCGTCGATTTTTGTGATGCTCGTCAGGGGGGCGGAGCCTATGGAAAAACGCCAGCAACGC
GGCCTTTTTACGGTTCCTGGCCTTTTGCTGGCCTTTTGCTCACATGTTCTTTCCTGCGTTATCCCCTGAT
TCTGTGGATAACCGTATTACCGCCTTTGAGTGAGCTGATACCGCTCGCCGCAGCCGAACGACCGAGCGCA
GCGAGTCAGTGAGCGAGGAAGCGGAAGAGCGCCCAATACGCAAACCGCCTCTCCCCGCGCGTTGGCCGAT
TCATTAATGCAGCTGGCACGACAGGTTTCCCGACTGGAAAGCGGGCAGTGAGCGCAACGCAATTAATGTG
AGTTAGCTCACTCATTAGGCACCCCAGGCTTTACACTTTATGCTTCCGGCTCGTATGTTGTGTGGAATTG
TGAGCGGATAACAATTTCACACAGGAAACAGCTATGACCATGATTACGCCAAGCGCGCAATTAACCCTCA
CTAAAGGGAACAAAAGCTGGAGCTGCAAGCTTAATGTAGTCTTATGCAATACTCTTGTAGTCTTGCAACA
TGGTAACGATGAGTTAGCAACATGCCTTACAAGGAGAGAAAAAGCACCGTGCATGCCGATTGGTGGAAGT
AAGGTGGTACGATCGTGCCTTATTAGGAAGGCAACAGACGGGTCTGACATGGATTGGACGAACCACTGAA
TTGCCGCATTGCAGAGATATTGTATTTAAGTGCCTAGCTCGATACATAAACGGGTCTCTCTGGTTAGACC
AGATCTGAGCCTGGGAGCTCTCTGGCTAACTAGGGAACCCACTGCTTAAGCCTCAATAAAGCTTGCCTTG
AGTGCTTCAAGTAGTGTGTGCCCGTCTGTTGTGTGACTCTGGTAACTAGAGATCCCTCAGACCCTTTTAG
TCAGTGTGGAAAATCTCTAGCAGTGGCGCCCGAACAGGGACTTGAAAGCGAAAGGGAAACCAGAGGAGCT
CTCTCGACGCAGGACTCGGCTTGCTGAAGCGCGCACGGCAAGAGGCGAGGGGCGGCGACTGGTGAGTACG
CCAAAAATTTTGACTAGCGGAGGCTAGAAGGAGAGAGATGGGTGCGAGAGCGTCAGTATTAAGCGGGGGA
GAATTAGATCGCGATGGGAAAAAATTCGGTTAAGGCCAGGGGGAAAGAAAAAATATAAATTAAAACATAT
AGTATGGGCAAGCAGGGAGCTAGAACGATTCGCAGTTAATCCTGGCCTGTTAGAAACATCAGAAGGCTGT
AGACAAATACTGGGACAGCTACAACCATCCCTTCAGACAGGATCAGAAGAACTTAGATCATTATATAATA
CAGTAGCAACCCTCTATTGTGTGCATCAAAGGATAGAGATAAAAGACACCAAGGAAGCTTTAGACAAGAT
AGAGGAAGAGCAAAACAAAAGTAAGACCACCGCACAGCAAGCGGCCGCTGATCTTCAGACCTGGAGGAGG
AGATATGAGGGACAATTGGAGAAGTGAATTATATAAATATAAAGTAGTAAAAATTGAACCATTAGGAGTA
GCACCCACCAAGGCAAAGAGAAGAGTGGTGCAGAGAGAAAAAAGAGCAGTGGGAATAGGAGCTTTGTTCC
TTGGGTTCTTGGGAGCAGCAGGAAGCACTATGGGCGCAGCGTCAATGACGCTGACGGTACAGGCCAGACA
ATTATTGTCTGGTATAGTGCAGCAGCAGAACAATTTGCTGAGGGCTATTGAGGCGCAACAGCATCTGTTG
CAACTCACAGTCTGGGGCATCAAGCAGCTCCAGGCAAGAATCCTGGCTGTGGAAAGATACCTAAAGGATC
AACAGCTCCTGGGGATTTGGGGTTGCTCTGGAAAACTCATTTGCACCACTGCTGTGCCTTGGAATGCTAG
TTGGAGTAATAAATCTCTGGAACAGATTTGGAATCACACGACCTGGATGGAGTGGGACAGAGAAATTAAC
AATTACACAAGCTTAATACACTCCTTAATTGAAGAATCGCAAAACCAGCAAGAAAAGAATGAACAAGAAT
TATTGGAATTAGATAAATGGGCAAGTTTGTGGAATTGGTTTAACATAACAAATTGGCTGTGGTATATAAA
ATTATTCATAATGATAGTAGGAGGCTTGGTAGGTTTAAGAATAGTTTTTGCTGTACTTTCTATAGTGAAT
AGAGTTAGGCAGGGATATTCACCATTATCGTTTCAGACCCACCTCCCAACCCCGAGGGGACCCAGAGAGG
GCCTATTTCCCATGATTCCTTCATATTTGCATATACGATACAAGGCTGTTAGAGAGATAATTAGAATTAA
TTTGACTGTAAACACAAAGATATTAGTACAAAATACGTGACGTAGAAAGTAATAATTTCTTGGGTAGTTT
GCAGTTTTAAAATTATGTTTTAAAATGGACTATCATATGCTTACCGTAACTTGAAAGTATTTCGATTTCT
TGGCTTTATATATCTTGTGGAAAGGACGAAACACCGAAGACCTCAGGCTAACAGTGGTTTTAGAGCTAGA
AATAGCAAGTTAAAATAAGGCTAGTCCGTTATCAACTTGAAAAAGTGGCACCGAGTCGGTGCTTTTTTAA
GCTTGGCGTAACTAGATCTTGAGACAAATGGCAGTATTCATCCACAATTTTAAAAGAAAAGGGGGGATTG
GGGGGTACAGTGCAGGGGAAAGAATAGTAGACATAATAGCAACAGACATACAAACTAAAGAATTACAAAA
ACAAATTACAAAAATTCAAAATTTTCGGGTTTATTACAGGGACAGCAGAGATCCACTTTGGCGCCGGCTC
GAGGGGG
Features (pLannotate 1.2.2; 29 found; start..end, strand, type, name):
     14..80      +  CDS            small t antigen (fragment): SV40 (simian virus 40) small t antigen
    106..317     +  promoter       EF-1α core promoter: core promoter for human elongation factor EF-1α
    318..1256    +  intron         EF-1α intron A: intron upstream of the start codon of human EF-1α
   1278..1877    +  CDS            PuroR (fragment): puromycin N-acetyltransferase; pac from Streptomyces; confers resistance to puromycin
   1893..2481    +  misc_feature   WPRE: woodchuck hepatitis virus posttranscriptional regulatory element
   2532..2551    +  misc_feature   cPPT/CTS (fragment): central polypurine tract and central termination sequence of HIV-1
   2553..2786    +  LTR            3' LTR (ΔU3): self-inactivating 3' long terminal repeat (LTR) from HIV-1
   2864..2985    +  polyA_signal   SV40 poly(A) signal: SV40 polyadenylation signal
   3025..3160    +  rep_origin     SV40 ori: SV40 origin of replication
   3181..3199    -  promoter       T7 promoter: promoter for bacteriophage T7 RNA polymerase
   3207..3362    +  CDS            lacZα (fragment): LacZα fragment of β-galactosidase; lacZ fragment
   3367..3795    +  rep_origin     f1 ori (sequence partly withheld): f1 bacteriophage origin of replication; arrow indicates direction of (+) strand synthesis
   3848..3952    +  promoter       AmpR promoter: bla
   3953..4813    +  CDS            AmpR: β-lactamase; bla; confers resistance to ampicillin, carbenicillin, and related antibiotics
   4984..5572    +  rep_origin     ori: high-copy-number ColE1/pMB1/pBR322/pUC origin of replication
   5755..5847    +  CDS            lacI (fragment): lac repressor; lacI; The lac repressor binds to the lac operator to inhibit transcription in E. coli. This inhibition can be relieved by adding lactose or isopropyl-β-D-thiogalactopyranoside (IPTG).
   5860..5881    +  protein_bind   CAP binding site: CAP binding activates transcription in the presence of cAMP. E. coli catabolite activator protein
   5896..5926    +  promoter       lac promoter: promoter for the E. coli lac operon
   5934..5950    +  protein_bind   lac operator: The lac repressor binds to the lac operator to inhibit transcription in E. coli. This inhibition can be relieved by adding lactose or isopropyl-β-D-thiogalactopyranoside (IPTG). lac repressor encoded by lacI
   5995..6013    +  promoter       T3 promoter: promoter for bacteriophage T3 RNA polymerase
   6041..6267    +  promoter       RSV promoter: Rous sarcoma virus enhancer/promoter
   6268..6448    +  LTR            5' LTR (truncated): truncated 5' long terminal repeat (LTR) from HIV-1
   6495..6620    +  misc_feature   HIV-1 Ψ: packaging signal of human immunodeficiency virus type 1
   6604..6967    +  CDS            HIV-1 gag (fragment): gag protein from human immunodeficiency virus 1; gag
   7113..7346    +  misc_feature   RRE: The Rev response element (RRE) of HIV-1 allows for Rev-dependent mRNA export from the nucleus to the cytoplasm.
   7723..7749    +  CDS            Rev (fragment): human immunodeficiency virus 1 (HIV-1) Rev protein; rev; enhances nuclear export of unspliced and incompletely spliced viral mRNAs
   7753..7993    +  promoter       U6 promoter: RNA polymerase III promoter for human U6 snRNA
   8023..8098    +  misc_RNA       gRNA scaffold: guide RNA scaffold for the Streptococcus pyogenes CRISPR/Cas9 system
   8154..8271    +  misc_feature   cPPT/CTS: central polypurine tract and central termination sequence of HIV-1
