[The description below was written by a language model from this plasmid's Addgene catalogue record and pLannotate feature annotations shown in this document.]
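Description:
MARK1 gRNA (BRDN0001146169) is a third-generation lentiviral CRISPR guide plasmid built on the lentiGuide-Puro backbone and designed to target human MARK1 (also known as MARK or Par-1c), a kinase gene; the guide was designed against several MARK1 reference transcripts and belongs to a human kinome gRNA collection. The assembled sequence is 8,323 nt. In bacteria it is maintained as a high-copy plasmid through a ColE1/pUC-type origin and selected with ampicillin via the β-lactamase gene. The backbone also carries an f1 origin, an SV40 origin and poly(A) signal, and remnants of lac, T7 and T3 cloning-vector sequence.

The transfer cassette starts with an RSV promoter fused to a truncated HIV-1 5' LTR, which allows Tat-independent production of the viral genome. This is followed by the Ψ packaging signal with a gag fragment, the Rev response element for Rev-dependent nuclear export, and a cPPT/CTS element that aids nuclear import. It ends in a ΔU3 self-inactivating 3' LTR. Within this unit, a human U6 RNA polymerase III promoter drives the MARK1-specific spacer joined to the Streptococcus pyogenes gRNA scaffold. A separate EF-1α core promoter with its intron A expresses puromycin N-acetyltransferase for selecting transduced mammalian cells, and a downstream WPRE enhances transcript expression.

The plasmid does not encode Cas9. It is meant to be packaged into lentivirus and delivered to cells that already express Cas9 or are co-transduced with a separate Cas9 vector, allowing MARK1 gene disruption in human cells.
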