Addgene plasmid #77795: MARK1 gRNA (BRDN0001146169)
Purpose: 3rd generation lentiviral gRNA plasmid targeting human MARK1
Depositing lab: John Doench & David Root. Depositing organization: Broad Institute. Publication: Optimized sgRNA design to maximize activity and minimize off-target effects of CRISPR-Cas9. Doench JG, Fusi N, Sullender M, Hegde M, Vaimberg EW, Donovan KF, Smith I, Tothova Z, Wilen C, Orchard R, Virgin HW, Listgarten J, Root DE. Nat Biotechnol. 2016 Jan 18. doi: 10.1038/nbt.3437. PubMed 26780180.
Backbone
  Vector backbone: lentiGuide-Puro
  Backbone manufacturer: Zhang Lab (Addgene plasmid # 52963)
  Vector type: Mammalian Expression, Lentiviral, CRISPR
  Selectable markers: Puromycin
Growth in bacteria
  Bacterial resistance: Ampicillin, 100 μg/mL
  Growth temperature: 37°C
  Growth strain: DH5alpha
  Copy number: High Copy
Gene/Insert
  Gene/Insert name: MARK1 (alt names: MARK1; NM_001286124.1)
  gRNA/shRNA sequence: AAGACCTCAGGCTAACAGTG
  Species: H. sapiens (human)
  Entrez Gene: MARK1 (a.k.a. MARK, Par-1c, Par1c)
  Promoter: hU6
  Cloning method: Unknown
  Sequencing primers: 5′ U6-F; 3′ pS2-R
Terms and licenses: Academic/Nonprofit Terms; Industry Terms: Not Available to Industry
Depositor comments: The gRNA was designed to target the following Genbank reference sequence(s): NM_001286124.1,NM_001286126.1,NM_001286128.1,NM_018650.4. Note that this plasmid does NOT contain Cas9. It should be used in conjunction with lentiCas9-Blast (Addgene #52962) or otherwise with cell lines already expressing Cas9. Browse the full kinome gRNA library at http://www.addgene.org/pooled-library/broadgpp-human-kinome/ or visit http://www.broadinstitute.org/rnai/public/ for detailed protocols and information.
How to cite: MARK1 gRNA (BRDN0001146169) was a gift from John Doench & David Root (Addgene plasmid # 77795 ; http://n2t.net/addgene:77795 ; RRID:Addgene_77795)
