>Addgene plasmid #77795 | MARK1 gRNA (BRDN0001146169) | depositor partial sequence | sequence record 145255 | Target Sequence
AAGACCTCAGGCTAACAGTG
