>Addgene plasmid #77795 | MARK1 gRNA (BRDN0001146169) | addgene partial sequence | sequence record 188429 | hU6-F
AGAAAGTAATAATTTCTTGGGTAGTTTGCAGTTTTAAAATTATGTTTTAAAATGGACTATCATATGCTTA
CCGTAACTTGAAAGTATTTCGATTTCTTGGCTTTATATATCTTGTGGAAAGGACGAAACACCGAAGACCT
CAGGCTAACAGTGGTTTTAGAGCTAGAAATAGCAAGTTAAAATAAGGCTAGTCCGTTATCAACTTGAAAA
AGTGGCACCGAGTCGGTGCTTTTTTAAGCTTGGCGTAACTAGATCTTGAGACAAATGGCAGTATTCATCC
ACAATTTTAAAAGAAAAGGGGGGATTGGGGGGTACAGTGCAGGGGAAAGAATAGTAGACATAATAGCAAC
AGACATACAAACTAAAGAATTACAAAAACAAATTACAAAAATTCAAAATTTTCGGGTTTATTACAGGGAC
AGCAGAGATCCACTTTGGCGCCGGCTCGAGGGGGCCCGGGTGCAAAGATGGATAAAGTTTTAAACAGAGA
GGAATCTTTGCAGCTAATGGACCTTCTAGGTCTTGAAAGGAGTGGGAATTGGCTCCGGTGCCCGTCAGTG
GGCAGAGCGC
